>Addgene plasmid #223906 | HCT8_rAAV-eHGT_1143m-minBglobin-SYFP2-WPRE3-BGHpA | addgene full sequence | sequence record 447433 | Addgene NGS Result
CCTGCAGGCAGCTGCGCGCTCGCTCGCTCACTGAGGCCGCCCGGGCGTCGGGCGACCTTTGGTCGCCCGG
CCTCAGTGAGCGAGCGAGCGCGCAGAGAGGGAGTGGCCAACTCCATCACTAGGGGTTCCTGCGGCCGCAC
GCGTTGTAAGAGTAATAATCGCCGGCGCAGGGATTGGTCCACTCTATACAAGAGAAATCTTTCAGAAAGC
CGTCACCACCTTTGCATCTGTCATCTTCTGATTTTCAGGCCCTCACAGCCTTAGCTAGTAACGAACCACA
GCTTTTGTCTGAGGAAACCTCTGGTCCTGATTCAGAGTTCCAGACAAGTTGCTTCTGACACAATAACACA
GTCATTCTGCCATGAGAAGCCATTTACTCATGAGTTCAAGAAGCCACTTGCACGATGCTCTTATGGGGTC
AGGTTAAACAGGGATGGGGGGTTGCTTTTCTGAAAAAAACATCCTCATCAAGAAAAACACTGGGGGTAGC
GATCCTACATCCTGCCGTAGCTGCTGCTTGCCAAAGCAGACAGCTTTTGCTATTAGGATGCCCAGCCAAA
CACAAATCATCCACTGCCACAATGAGCTCCTTGGGACAGCAGGAGTGTTTGGAAGTGAATGGCTCTTTCA
GCTGGAAATCAGCCCAGGTTCATTTCCAACCCAAGTCAAAATGACAAAGAGTGAATTTCCTGGGCCACTC
ACCCCAAGGTGTAGGAACACTAGGTCGGCAGCTGTTATGTTTAGCTAGTTATTTAAGGCTTTCCAGCAGA
CGGTTACAGTTGAGCATGTAACCAAGTCGTGCCCATGCCCCTCGGTGAAACAATGCTTCTGTATCATGGA
CAGAGCCTCAAGAGACAAAGGGTGGGGCGAGGGAGCAAGGAGGAAAATCACAGGTCAGGCACATACTTAT
CAGCTGAAATGATTTTAATGTAGTCAGCTTTAAAATATTGCACGCCGGCGGAGCTCGGGCTGGGCATAAA
AGTCAGGGCAGAGCCATCTATTGCTTACATTTGCTTCTGGGATCCAGATCTTTCGAAGCTAGCGCTACCG
GTCGCCACCATGGTGAGCAAGGGCGAGGAGCTGTTCACCGGGGTGGTGCCCATCCTGGTCGAGCTGGACG
GCGACGTAAACGGCCACAAGTTCAGCGTGTCCGGCGAGGGCGAGGGCGATGCCACCTACGGCAAGCTGAC
CCTGAAGCTGATCTGCACCACCGGCAAGCTGCCCGTGCCCTGGCCCACCCTCGTGACCACCCTGGGCTAC
GGCGTGCAGTGCTTCGCCCGCTACCCCGACCACATGAAGCAGCACGACTTCTTCAAGTCCGCCATGCCCG
AAGGCTACGTCCAGGAGCGCACCATCTTCTTCAAGGACGACGGCAACTACAAGACCCGCGCCGAGGTGAA
GTTCGAGGGCGACACCCTGGTGAACCGCATCGAGCTGAAGGGCATCGACTTCAAGGAGGACGGCAACATC
CTGGGGCACAAGCTGGAGTACAACTACAACAGCCACAACGTCTATATCACCGCCGACAAGCAGAAGAACG
GCATCAAGGCCAACTTCAAGATCCGCCACAACATCGAGGACGGCGGCGTGCAGCTCGCCGACCACTACCA
GCAGAACACCCCCATCGGCGACGGCCCCGTGCTGCTGCCCGACAACCACTACCTGAGCTACCAGTCCAAG
CTGAGCAAAGACCCCAACGAGAAGCGCGATCACATGGTCCTGCTGGAGTTCGTGACCGCCGCCGGGATCA
CTCTCGGCATGGACGAGCTGTACAAGTAAGTCGACGGCGCGCCGCGGCCGCGAATTCGATATCATAATCA
ACCTCTGGATTACAAAATTTGTGAAAGATTGACTGGTATTCTTAACTATGTTGCTCCTTTTACGCTATGT
GGATACGCTGCTTTAATGCCTTTGTATCATGCTATTGCTTCCCGTATGGCTTTCATTTTCTCCTCCTTGT
ATAAATCCTGGTTAGTTCTTGCCACGGCGGAACTCATCGCCGCCTGCCTTGCCCGCTGCTGGACAGGGGC
TCGGCTGTTGGGCACTGACAATTCCGTGGCTCGAGAGATCTTCGACTGTGCCTTCTAGTTGCCAGCCATC
TGTTGTTTGCCCCTCCCCCGTGCCTTCCTTGACCCTGGAAGGTGCCACTCCCACTGTCCTTTCCTAATAA
AATGAGGAAATTGCATCGCATTGTCTGAGTAGGTGTCATTCTATTCTGGGGGGTGGGGTGGGGCAGGACA
GCAAGGGGGAGGATTGGGAAGACAATAGCAGGCATGAGATCTCACGTGCGGACCGAGCGGCCGCAGGAAC
CCCTAGTGATGGAGTTGGCCACTCCCTCTCTGCGCGCTCGCTCGCTCACTGAGGCCGGGCGACCAAAGGT
CGCCCGACGCCCGGGCTTTGCCCGGGCGGCCTCAGTGAGCGAGCGAGCGCGCAGCTGCCTGCAGGGGCGC
CTGATGCGGTATTTTCTCCTTACGCATCTGTGCGGTATTTCACACCGCATA
[95 nt withheld, positions 2502-2596]
T
[46 nt withheld, positions 2598-2643]
C
[141 nt withheld, positions 2645-2785]
CCTTTGACGTTGGAGTCCACGTTCTTT
[37 nt withheld, positions 2813-2849]
ACTCTATCTCGGGCTATTCTTTTGATTTATAAGGGATTTTGCCGATTTCGGTCTATTGGTTAAAAAATGA
GCTGATTTAACAAAAATTTAACGCGAATTTTAACAAAATATTAACGTTTACAATTTTATGGTGCACTCTC
AGTACAATCTGCTCTGATGCCGCATAGTTAAGCCAGCCCCGACACCCGCCAACACCCGCTGACGCGCCCT
GACGGGCTTGTCTGCTCCCGGCATCCGCTTACAGACAAGCTGTGACCGTCTCCGGGAGCTGCATGTGTCA
GAGGTTTTCACCGTCATCACCGAAACGCGCGAGACGAAAGGGCCTCGTGATACGCCTATTTTTATAGGTT
AATGTCATGATAATAATGGTTTCTTAGACGTCAGGTGGCACTTTTCGGGGAAATGTGCGCGGAACCCCTA
TTTGTTTATTTTTCTAAATACATTCAAATATGTATCCGCTCATGAGACAATAACCCTGATAAATGCTTCA
ATAATATTGAAAAAGGAAGAGTATGAGTATTCAACATTTCCGTGTCGCCCTTATTCCCTTTTTTGCGGCA
TTTTGCCTTCCTGTTTTTGCTCACCCAGAAACGCTGGTGAAAGTAAAAGATGCTGAAGATCAGTTGGGTG
CACGAGTGGGTTACATCGAACTGGATCTCAACAGCGGTAAGATCCTTGAGAGTTTTCGCCCCGAAGAACG
TTTTCCAATGATGAGCACTTTTAAAGTTCTGCTATGTGGCGCGGTATTATCCCGTATTGACGCCGGGCAA
GAGCAACTCGGTCGCCGCATACACTATTCTCAGAATGACTTGGTTGAGTACTCACCAGTCACAGAAAAGC
ATCTTACGGATGGCATGACAGTAAGAGAATTATGCAGTGCTGCCATAACCATGAGTGATAACACTGCGGC
CAACTTACTTCTGACAACGATCGGAGGACCGAAGGAGCTAACCGCTTTTTTGCACAACATGGGGGATCAT
GTAACTCGCCTTGATCGTTGGGAACCGGAGCTGAATGAAGCCATACCAAACGACGAGCGTGACACCACGA
TGCCTGTAGCAATGGCAACAACGTTGCGCAAACTATTAACTGGCGAACTACTTACTCTAGCTTCCCGGCA
ACAATTAATAGACTGGATGGAGGCGGATAAAGTTGCAGGACCACTTCTGCGCTCGGCCCTTCCGGCTGGC
TGGTTTATTGCTGATAAATCTGGAGCCGGTGAGCGTGGGTCTCGCGGTATCATTGCAGCACTGGGGCCAG
ATGGTAAGCCCTCCCGTATCGTAGTTATCTACACGACGGGGAGTCAGGCAACTATGGATGAACGAAATAG
ACAGATCGCTGAGATAGGTGCCTCACTGATTAAGCATTGGTAACTGTCAGACCAAGTTTACTCATATATA
CTTTAGATTGATTTAAAACTTCATTTTTAATTTAAAAGGATCTAGGTGAAGATCCTTTTTGATAATCTCA
TGACCAAAATCCCTTAACGTGAGTTTTCGTTCCACTGAGCGTCAGACCCCGTAGAAAAGATCAAAGGATC
TTCTTGAGATCCTTTTTTTCTGCGCGTAATCTGCTGCTTGCAAACAAAAAAACCACCGCTACCAGCGGTG
GTTTGTTTGCCGGATCAAGAGCTACCAACTCTTTTTCCGAAGGTAACTGGCTTCAGCAGAGCGCAGATAC
CAAATACTGTTCTTCTAGTGTAGCCGTAGTTAGGCCACCACTTCAAGAACTCTGTAGCACCGCCTACATA
CCTCGCTCTGCTAATCCTGTTACCAGTGGCTGCTGCCAGTGGCGATAAGTCGTGTCTTACCGGGTTGGAC
TCAAGACGATAGTTACCGGATAAGGCGCAGCGGTCGGGCTGAACGGGGGGTTCGTGCACACAGCCCAGCT
TGGAGCGAACGACCTACACCGAACTGAGATACCTACAGCGTGAGCTATGAGAAAGCGCCACGCTTCCCGA
AGGGAGAAAGGCGGACAGGTATCCGGTAAGCGGCAGGGTCGGAACAGGAGAGCGCACGAGGGAGCTTCCA
GGGGGAAACGCCTGGTATCTTTATAGTCCTGTCGGGTTTCGCCACCTCTGACTTGAGCGTCGATTTTTGT
GATGCTCGTCAGGGGGGCGGAGCCTATGGAAAAACGCCAGCAACGCGGCCTTTTTACGGTTCCTGGCCTT
TTGCTGGCCTTTTGCTCACATGT
Features (pLannotate 1.2.2; 14 found; start..end, strand, type, name):
     12..39      +  repeat_region  AAV2 ITR (fragment): inverted terminal repeat of adeno-associated virus serotype 2 inverted
     68..95      +  repeat_region  AAV2 ITR (fragment): inverted terminal repeat of adeno-associated virus serotype 2 inverted
   1060..1776    +  CDS            SYFP2: SYFP2 is a basic (constitutively fluorescent) yellow fluorescent protein published in 2006, derived from Aequorea victoria. It is reported to be a very rapidly-maturing monomer with moderate acid sensitivity.
   1816..1973    +  misc_feature   WPRE (fragment): woodchuck hepatitis virus posttranscriptional regulatory element
   1979..2059    +  misc_feature   WPRE (fragment): woodchuck hepatitis virus posttranscriptional regulatory element
   2076..2187    +  polyA_signal   bGH poly(A) signal: bovine growth hormone polyadenylation signal
   2305..2445    +  repeat_region  AAV2 ITR: inverted terminal repeat of adeno-associated virus serotype 2 inverted
   2450..2501    -  misc_feature   bom (fragment): basis of mobility region from pBR322
   2520..2975    +  rep_origin     f1 ori (sequence partly withheld): f1 bacteriophage origin of replication; arrow indicates direction of (+) strand synthesis
   2976..3025    -  misc_feature   bom (fragment): basis of mobility region from pBR322
   3127..3162    -  CDS            rop (fragment): Rop protein, which maintains plasmids at low copy number; rop
   3257..3361    +  promoter       AmpR promoter: bla
   3362..4222    +  CDS            AmpR: β-lactamase; bla; confers resistance to ampicillin, carbenicillin, and related antibiotics
   4393..4981    +  rep_origin     ori: high-copy-number ColE1/pMB1/pBR322/pUC origin of replication
