[The description below was written by a language model from this plasmid's Addgene catalogue record and pLannotate feature annotations shown in this document.]
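Description:
HCT8_rAAV-eHGT_1143m-minBglobin-SYFP2-WPRE3-BGHpA is a recombinant AAV transfer plasmid of about 5.0 kb, built on the rAAV-minBglobin-SYFP2-WPRE3-BGHpA backbone from the Allen Institute for Brain Science. It is maintained in bacteria as a high-copy plasmid through a ColE1/pUC-type origin and selected with ampicillin via the bla gene and its native promoter. An f1 phage origin is also present, along with small remnants of pBR322 bom and rop sequences. The recorded growth strain is a recombination-deficient one, a common choice for keeping AAV inverted terminal repeats intact. The feature table annotates a full AAV2 ITR downstream of the cassette but only short ITR fragments at the upstream end, which may reflect the difficulty of sequencing and annotating these hairpin-forming repeats rather than a true truncation.

Between the ITRs lies a direct (non-recombinase-dependent) reporter cassette. As the name indicates, an enhancer element designated eHGT_1143m sits upstream of a minimal beta-globin promoter. Neither part is annotated in the feature table, but the unannotated stretch before the coding sequence is where they would lie. The minimal promoter has little activity alone, so expression depends on the enhancer, which is meant to confer cell-type selectivity. The enhancer and promoter drive SYFP2, a fast-maturing monomeric yellow fluorescent protein derived from Aequorea victoria. SYFP2 is followed by WPRE3, a shortened woodchuck posttranscriptional element that boosts transcript expression while saving packaging space, and then by the bovine growth hormone polyadenylation signal.

The stated purpose is production of AAV that directly expresses SYFP2. The associated publication concerns enhancer AAVs for labelling spinal motor neurons and descending motor pathways in rodents and macaque, though the record does not say which population this particular enhancer targets.
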