Addgene plasmid #223906: HCT8_rAAV-eHGT_1143m-minBglobin-SYFP2-WPRE3-BGHpA
Purpose: Direct-expressing SYFP2 AAV virus
Depositing lab: Tanya Daigle & Allen Institute for Brain Science. Depositing organization: Allen Institute. Publication: Enhancer AAVs for targeting spinal motor neurons and descending motor pathways in rodents and macaque. Kussick E, Johansen N, Taskin N, Chowdhury A, Quinlan MA, Fraser A, Clark AG, Wynalda B, Martinez R, Groce EL, Reding M, Liang E, Shulga L, Huang C, Casper T, Clark M, Ho W, Gao Y, van Velthoven CTJ, Sobieski C, Ferrer R, Berg MR, Curtis BC, English C, Day JC, Fortuna MG, Donadio N, Newman D, Yao S, Chakka AB, Goldy J, Torkelson A, Guzman JB, Chakrabarty R, Nguy B, Guilford N, Pham TH, Wright V, Ronellenfitch K, Naidoo R, Kenney J, Williford A, Ramakrishnan C, Drinnenberg A, Gudsnuk K, Thyagarajan B, Smith KA, Dee N, Deisseroth K, Zeng H, Yao Z, Tasic B, Levi BP, Hodge R, Bakken TE, Lein ES, Ting JT, Daigle TL. Cell Rep. 2025 Jun 24;44(6):115730. doi: 10.1016/j.celrep.2025.115730. Epub 2025 May 21. PubMed 40403722.
Backbone
  Vector backbone: rAAV-minBglobin-SYFP2-WPRE3-BGHpA
  Backbone manufacturer: Allen Institute for Brain Science
  Backbone size w/o insert (bp): 4242
  Vector type: AAV
Growth in bacteria
  Bacterial resistance: Ampicillin, 100 μg/mL
  Growth temperature: 37°C
  Growth strain: NEB Stable
  Copy number: High Copy
Gene/Insert
  Gene/Insert name: SYFP2
  Species: Synthetic
  Insert size (bp): 720
  Mutation: N/A
  Promoter: minBglobin
  Cloning method: Gibson Cloning
  Sequencing primers: 5′ CAGGGATTGGTCCACTCTATAC; 3′ TGCAATATTTTAAAGCTGACTACA
Terms and licenses: Academic/Nonprofit Terms; Industry Terms: Not Available to Industry
How to cite: HCT8_rAAV-eHGT_1143m-minBglobin-SYFP2-WPRE3-BGHpA was a gift from Tanya Daigle & Allen Institute for Brain Science (Addgene plasmid # 223906 ; http://n2t.net/addgene:223906 ; RRID:Addgene_223906)
